Addgene plasmid #201591: LENTICRISPR-ALDOA_sgRNA2
Purpose: CRISPR/Cas9-mediated gene knock-out
Depositing lab: Alexis Jourdain & Vamsi Mootha. Depositing organization: Broad Institute. Publication: Salvage of ribose from uridine or RNA supports glycolysis in nutrient-limited conditions. Skinner OS, Blanco-Fernandez J, Goodman RP, Kawakami A, Shen H, Kemeny LV, Joesch-Cohen L, Rees MG, Roth JA, Fisher DE, Mootha VK, Jourdain AA. Nat Metab. 2023 May;5(5):765-776. doi: 10.1038/s42255-023-00774-2. Epub 2023 May 17. PubMed 37198474.
Backbone
  Vector backbone: lentiCRISPR v2
  Backbone manufacturer: Feng Zhang, Addgene #52961
  Vector type: Lentiviral, CRISPR
  Selectable markers: Puromycin
Growth in bacteria
  Bacterial resistance: Ampicillin, 100 μg/mL
  Growth temperature: 37°C
  Growth strain: NEB Stable
  Copy number: High Copy
Gene/Insert
  Gene/Insert name: ALDOA
  gRNA/shRNA sequence: AGGATGACACCCCCAATGCA
  Species: H. sapiens (human)
  Entrez Gene: ALDOA (a.k.a. ALDA, GSD12, HEL-S-87p)
  Cloning method: Restriction Enzyme; 5′ cloning site BsmBI (unknown if destroyed); 3′ cloning site BsmBI (unknown if destroyed)
Terms and licenses: Academic/Nonprofit Terms; Industry Terms: Not Available to Industry
How to cite: LENTICRISPR-ALDOA_sgRNA2 was a gift from Alexis Jourdain & Vamsi Mootha (Addgene plasmid # 201591 ; http://n2t.net/addgene:201591 ; RRID:Addgene_201591)
