[The description below was written by a language model from this plasmid's Addgene catalogue record and pLannotate feature annotations shown in this document.]
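Description:
LENTICRISPR-ALDOA_sgRNA2 is a third-generation-style, self-inactivating HIV-1 lentiviral transfer plasmid built on the lentiCRISPR v2 backbone. It delivers both Streptococcus pyogenes Cas9 and a single guide RNA against human ALDOA (aldolase A) from one vector. The guide was cloned into the BsmBI sites between the human U6 RNA polymerase III promoter and the SpCas9 gRNA scaffold, so U6 drives a complete sgRNA. Downstream, an EF-1α core promoter drives the Cas9 coding sequence, followed by a puromycin N-acetyltransferase gene in the same transcription unit. The feature table does not annotate the element linking Cas9 to PuroR. A WPRE after this cassette enhances transcript stability and expression.

The viral region is framed by a CMV enhancer/promoter fused to a truncated 5' LTR, which allows Tat-independent production of genomic RNA in packaging cells, and a ΔU3 3' LTR that inactivates LTR promoter activity after integration. The Ψ packaging signal with a partial gag sequence, the RRE and the cPPT/CTS support encapsidation, Rev-dependent nuclear export and efficient transduction. Packaging and envelope functions must be supplied in trans.

Outside the LTRs, the backbone carries a bGH poly(A) signal, an f1 origin, an SV40/EM7-driven bleomycin/Zeocin resistance cassette, a high-copy ColE1/pUC-type origin and an ampicillin resistance gene for propagation in E. coli. Transduced mammalian cells are selected with puromycin. The stated purpose is CRISPR/Cas9-mediated knock-out of ALDOA. The associated publication concerns ribose salvage from uridine or RNA feeding glycolysis under nutrient limitation.
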