Features (pLannotate 1.2.2; 33 found; start..end, strand, type, name):
    217..397     +  LTR            5' LTR (truncated): truncated 5' long terminal repeat (LTR) from HIV-1
    444..569     +  misc_feature   HIV-1 Ψ: packaging signal of human immunodeficiency virus type 1
    553..916     +  CDS            HIV-1 gag (fragment): gag protein from human immunodeficiency virus 1; gag
   1062..1295    +  misc_feature   RRE: The Rev response element (RRE) of HIV-1 allows for Rev-dependent mRNA export from the nucleus to the cytoplasm.
   1672..1772    +  CDS            Rev (fragment): human immunodeficiency virus 1 (HIV-1) Rev protein; rev; enhances nuclear export of unspliced and incompletely spliced viral mRNAs
   1822..1939    +  misc_feature   cPPT/CTS: central polypurine tract and central termination sequence of HIV-1
   1990..2230    +  promoter       U6 promoter: RNA polymerase III promoter for human U6 snRNA
   2260..2335    +  misc_RNA       gRNA scaffold: guide RNA scaffold for the Streptococcus pyogenes CRISPR/Cas9 system
   2353..2371    +  CDS            small t antigen (fragment): SV40 (simian virus 40) small t antigen
   2397..2608    +  promoter       EF-1α core promoter: core promoter for human elongation factor EF-1α
   2633..6736    +  CDS            Cas9: Cas9 (Csn1) endonuclease from the Streptococcus pyogenes Type II CRISPR/Cas system generates RNA-guided double strand breaks in DNA
   6874..7471    +  CDS            PuroR (fragment): puromycin N-acetyltransferase; pac from Streptomyces; confers resistance to puromycin
   7487..8075    +  misc_feature   WPRE: woodchuck hepatitis virus posttranscriptional regulatory element
   8126..8145    +  misc_feature   cPPT/CTS (fragment): central polypurine tract and central termination sequence of HIV-1
   8147..8380    +  LTR            3' LTR (ΔU3): self-inactivating 3' long terminal repeat (LTR) from HIV-1
   8412..8636    +  polyA_signal   bGH poly(A) signal: bovine growth hormone polyadenylation signal
   8640..8661    +  promoter       SV40 promoter (fragment): SV40 enhancer and early promoter
   8682..9110    +  rep_origin     f1 ori (sequence partly withheld): f1 bacteriophage origin of replication; arrow indicates direction of (+) strand synthesis
   9124..9453    +  promoter       SV40 promoter: SV40 enhancer and early promoter
   9501..9548    +  promoter       EM7 promoter: synthetic bacterial promoter&nbsp
   9567..9941    +  CDS            BleoR: antibiotic-binding protein; Sh ble from Streptoalloteichus hindustanus; confers resistance to bleomycin, phleomycin, and Zeocin™
   9951..10076   +  CDS            ble (fragment): BLE_KLEPN - Experimental evidence at protein level: Swiss-Prot protein existence level 1. Binding protein with a strong affinity to the bleomycin family of antibiotics. Binds to CL990; an antimitotic-antibiotic compound. From Klebsiella pneumoniae.
  10071..10192   +  polyA_signal   SV40 poly(A) signal: SV40 polyadenylation signal
  10263..10285   -  protein_bind   lac operator (fragment): The lac repressor binds to the lac operator to inhibit transcription in E. coli. This inhibition can be relieved by adding lactose or isopropyl-β-D-thiogalactopyranoside (IPTG). lac repressor encoded by lacI
  10289..10319   -  promoter       lac promoter: promoter for the E. coli lac operon
  10334..10355   -  protein_bind   CAP binding site: CAP binding activates transcription in the presence of cAMP. E. coli catabolite activator protein
  10368..10460   -  CDS            lacI (fragment): lac repressor; lacI; The lac repressor binds to the lac operator to inhibit transcription in E. coli. This inhibition can be relieved by adding lactose or isopropyl-β-D-thiogalactopyranoside (IPTG).
  10643..11231   -  rep_origin     ori: high-copy-number ColE1/pMB1/pBR322/pUC origin of replication
  11402..12262   -  CDS            AmpR: β-lactamase; bla; confers resistance to ampicillin, carbenicillin, and related antibiotics
  12263..12367   -  promoter       AmpR promoter: bla
  12426..12478   -  misc_feature   bom (fragment): basis of mobility region from pBR322
  12633..13012   +  enhancer       CMV enhancer: human cytomegalovirus immediate early enhancer
  13013..199     +  promoter       CMV promoter (across the origin): human cytomegalovirus (CMV) immediate early promoter
>Addgene plasmid #201591 | LENTICRISPR-ALDOA_sgRNA2 | addgene full sequence | sequence record 395496 | Addgene NGS Result
TGATGCGGTTTTGGCAGTACATCAATGGGCGTGGATAGCGGTTTGACTCACGGGGATTTCCAAGTCTCCA
CCCCATTGACGTCAATGGGAGTTTGTTTTGGCACCAAAATCAACGGGACTTTCCAAAATGTCGTAACAAC
TCCGCCCCATTGACGCAAATGGGCGGTAGGCGTGTACGGTGGGAGGTCTATATAAGCAGCGCGTTTTGCC
TGTACTGGGTCTCTCTGGTTAGACCAGATCTGAGCCTGGGAGCTCTCTGGCTAACTAGGGAACCCACTGC
TTAAGCCTCAATAAAGCTTGCCTTGAGTGCTTCAAGTAGTGTGTGCCCGTCTGTTGTGTGACTCTGGTAA
CTAGAGATCCCTCAGACCCTTTTAGTCAGTGTGGAAAATCTCTAGCAGTGGCGCCCGAACAGGGACTTGA
AAGCGAAAGGGAAACCAGAGGAGCTCTCTCGACGCAGGACTCGGCTTGCTGAAGCGCGCACGGCAAGAGG
CGAGGGGCGGCGACTGGTGAGTACGCCAAAAATTTTGACTAGCGGAGGCTAGAAGGAGAGAGATGGGTGC
GAGAGCGTCAGTATTAAGCGGGGGAGAATTAGATCGCGATGGGAAAAAATTCGGTTAAGGCCAGGGGGAA
AGAAAAAATATAAATTAAAACATATAGTATGGGCAAGCAGGGAGCTAGAACGATTCGCAGTTAATCCTGG
CCTGTTAGAAACATCAGAAGGCTGTAGACAAATACTGGGACAGCTACAACCATCCCTTCAGACAGGATCA
GAAGAACTTAGATCATTATATAATACAGTAGCAACCCTCTATTGTGTGCATCAAAGGATAGAGATAAAAG
ACACCAAGGAAGCTTTAGACAAGATAGAGGAAGAGCAAAACAAAAGTAAGACCACCGCACAGCAAGCGGC
CGCTGATCTTCAGACCTGGAGGAGGAGATATGAGGGACAATTGGAGAAGTGAATTATATAAATATAAAGT
AGTAAAAATTGAACCATTAGGAGTAGCACCCACCAAGGCAAAGAGAAGAGTGGTGCAGAGAGAAAAAAGA
GCAGTGGGAATAGGAGCTTTGTTCCTTGGGTTCTTGGGAGCAGCAGGAAGCACTATGGGCGCAGCGTCAA
TGACGCTGACGGTACAGGCCAGACAATTATTGTCTGGTATAGTGCAGCAGCAGAACAATTTGCTGAGGGC
TATTGAGGCGCAACAGCATCTGTTGCAACTCACAGTCTGGGGCATCAAGCAGCTCCAGGCAAGAATCCTG
GCTGTGGAAAGATACCTAAAGGATCAACAGCTCCTGGGGATTTGGGGTTGCTCTGGAAAACTCATTTGCA
CCACTGCTGTGCCTTGGAATGCTAGTTGGAGTAATAAATCTCTGGAACAGATTTGGAATCACACGACCTG
GATGGAGTGGGACAGAGAAATTAACAATTACACAAGCTTAATACACTCCTTAATTGAAGAATCGCAAAAC
CAGCAAGAAAAGAATGAACAAGAATTATTGGAATTAGATAAATGGGCAAGTTTGTGGAATTGGTTTAACA
TAACAAATTGGCTGTGGTATATAAAATTATTCATAATGATAGTAGGAGGCTTGGTAGGTTTAAGAATAGT
TTTTGCTGTACTTTCTATAGTGAATAGAGTTAGGCAGGGATATTCACCATTATCGTTTCAGACCCACCTC
CCAACCCCGAGGGGACCCGACAGGCCCGAAGGAATAGAAGAAGAAGGTGGAGAGAGAGACAGAGACAGAT
CCATTCGATTAGTGAACGGATCGGCACTGCGTGCGCCAATTCTGCAGACAAATGGCAGTATTCATCCACA
ATTTTAAAAGAAAAGGGGGGATTGGGGGGTACAGTGCAGGGGAAAGAATAGTAGACATAATAGCAACAGA
CATACAAACTAAAGAATTACAAAAACAAATTACAAAAATTCAAAATTTTCGGGTTTATTACAGGGACAGC
AGAGATCCAGTTTGGTTAATTAAGGTACCGAGGGCCTATTTCCCATGATTCCTTCATATTTGCATATACG
ATACAAGGCTGTTAGAGAGATAATTAGAATTAATTTGACTGTAAACACAAAGATATTAGTACAAAATACG
TGACGTAGAAAGTAATAATTTCTTGGGTAGTTTGCAGTTTTAAAATTATGTTTTAAAATGGACTATCATA
TGCTTACCGTAACTTGAAAGTATTTCGATTTCTTGGCTTTATATATCTTGTGGAAAGGACGAAACACCGA
GGATGACACCCCCAATGCAGTTTTAGAGCTAGAAATAGCAAGTTAAAATAAGGCTAGTCCGTTATCAACT
TGAAAAAGTGGCACCGAGTCGGTGCTTTTTTGAATTCGCTAGCTAGGTCTTGAAAGGAGTGGGAATTGGC
TCCGGTGCCCGTCAGTGGGCAGAGCGCACATCGCCCACAGTCCCCGAGAAGTTGGGGGGAGGGGTCGGCA
ATTGATCCGGTGCCTAGAGAAGGTGGCGCGGGGTAAACTGGGAAAGTGATGTCGTGTACTGGCTCCGCCT
TTTTCCCGAGGGTGGGGGAGAACCGTATATAAGTGCAGTAGTCGCCGTGAACGTTCTTTTTCGCAACGGG
TTTGCCGCCAGAACACAGGACCGGTTCTAGAGCGCTGCCACCATGGACAAGAAGTACAGCATCGGCCTGG
ACATCGGCACCAACTCTGTGGGCTGGGCCGTGATCACCGACGAGTACAAGGTGCCCAGCAAGAAATTCAA
GGTGCTGGGCAACACCGACCGGCACAGCATCAAGAAGAACCTGATCGGAGCCCTGCTGTTCGACAGCGGC
GAAACAGCCGAGGCCACCCGGCTGAAGAGAACCGCCAGAAGAAGATACACCAGACGGAAGAACCGGATCT
GCTATCTGCAAGAGATCTTCAGCAACGAGATGGCCAAGGTGGACGACAGCTTCTTCCACAGACTGGAAGA
GTCCTTCCTGGTGGAAGAGGATAAGAAGCACGAGCGGCACCCCATCTTCGGCAACATCGTGGACGAGGTG
GCCTACCACGAGAAGTACCCCACCATCTACCACCTGAGAAAGAAACTGGTGGACAGCACCGACAAGGCCG
ACCTGCGGCTGATCTATCTGGCCCTGGCCCACATGATCAAGTTCCGGGGCCACTTCCTGATCGAGGGCGA
CCTGAACCCCGACAACAGCGACGTGGACAAGCTGTTCATCCAGCTGGTGCAGACCTACAACCAGCTGTTC
GAGGAAAACCCCATCAACGCCAGCGGCGTGGACGCCAAGGCCATCCTGTCTGCCAGACTGAGCAAGAGCA
GACGGCTGGAAAATCTGATCGCCCAGCTGCCCGGCGAGAAGAAGAATGGCCTGTTCGGAAACCTGATTGC
CCTGAGCCTGGGCCTGACCCCCAACTTCAAGAGCAACTTCGACCTGGCCGAGGATGCCAAACTGCAGCTG
AGCAAGGACACCTACGACGACGACCTGGACAACCTGCTGGCCCAGATCGGCGACCAGTACGCCGACCTGT
TTCTGGCCGCCAAGAACCTGTCCGACGCCATCCTGCTGAGCGACATCCTGAGAGTGAACACCGAGATCAC
CAAGGCCCCCCTGAGCGCCTCTATGATCAAGAGATACGACGAGCACCACCAGGACCTGACCCTGCTGAAA
GCTCTCGTGCGGCAGCAGCTGCCTGAGAAGTACAAAGAGATTTTCTTCGACCAGAGCAAGAACGGCTACG
CCGGCTACATTGACGGCGGAGCCAGCCAGGAAGAGTTCTACAAGTTCATCAAGCCCATCCTGGAAAAGAT
GGACGGCACCGAGGAACTGCTCGTGAAGCTGAACAGAGAGGACCTGCTGCGGAAGCAGCGGACCTTCGAC
AACGGCAGCATCCCCCACCAGATCCACCTGGGAGAGCTGCACGCCATTCTGCGGCGGCAGGAAGATTTTT
ACCCATTCCTGAAGGACAACCGGGAAAAGATCGAGAAGATCCTGACCTTCCGCATCCCCTACTACGTGGG
CCCTCTGGCCAGGGGAAACAGCAGATTCGCCTGGATGACCAGAAAGAGCGAGGAAACCATCACCCCCTGG
AACTTCGAGGAAGTGGTGGACAAGGGCGCTTCCGCCCAGAGCTTCATCGAGCGGATGACCAACTTCGATA
AGAACCTGCCCAACGAGAAGGTGCTGCCCAAGCACAGCCTGCTGTACGAGTACTTCACCGTGTATAACGA
GCTGACCAAAGTGAAATACGTGACCGAGGGAATGAGAAAGCCCGCCTTCCTGAGCGGCGAGCAGAAAAAG
GCCATCGTGGACCTGCTGTTCAAGACCAACCGGAAAGTGACCGTGAAGCAGCTGAAAGAGGACTACTTCA
AGAAAATCGAGTGCTTCGACTCCGTGGAAATCTCCGGCGTGGAAGATCGGTTCAACGCCTCCCTGGGCAC
ATACCACGATCTGCTGAAAATTATCAAGGACAAGGACTTCCTGGACAATGAGGAAAACGAGGACATTCTG
GAAGATATCGTGCTGACCCTGACACTGTTTGAGGACAGAGAGATGATCGAGGAACGGCTGAAAACCTATG
CCCACCTGTTCGACGACAAAGTGATGAAGCAGCTGAAGCGGCGGAGATACACCGGCTGGGGCAGGCTGAG
CCGGAAGCTGATCAACGGCATCCGGGACAAGCAGTCCGGCAAGACAATCCTGGATTTCCTGAAGTCCGAC
GGCTTCGCCAACAGAAACTTCATGCAGCTGATCCACGACGACAGCCTGACCTTTAAAGAGGACATCCAGA
AAGCCCAGGTGTCCGGCCAGGGCGATAGCCTGCACGAGCACATTGCCAATCTGGCCGGCAGCCCCGCCAT
TAAGAAGGGCATCCTGCAGACAGTGAAGGTGGTGGACGAGCTCGTGAAAGTGATGGGCCGGCACAAGCCC
GAGAACATCGTGATCGAAATGGCCAGAGAGAACCAGACCACCCAGAAGGGACAGAAGAACAGCCGCGAGA
GAATGAAGCGGATCGAAGAGGGCATCAAAGAGCTGGGCAGCCAGATCCTGAAAGAACACCCCGTGGAAAA
CACCCAGCTGCAGAACGAGAAGCTGTACCTGTACTACCTGCAGAATGGGCGGGATATGTACGTGGACCAG
GAACTGGACATCAACCGGCTGTCCGACTACGATGTGGACCATATCGTGCCTCAGAGCTTTCTGAAGGACG
ACTCCATCGACAACAAGGTGCTGACCAGAAGCGACAAGAACCGGGGCAAGAGCGACAACGTGCCCTCCGA
AGAGGTCGTGAAGAAGATGAAGAACTACTGGCGGCAGCTGCTGAACGCCAAGCTGATTACCCAGAGAAAG
TTCGACAATCTGACCAAGGCCGAGAGAGGCGGCCTGAGCGAACTGGATAAGGCCGGCTTCATCAAGAGAC
AGCTGGTGGAAACCCGGCAGATCACAAAGCACGTGGCACAGATCCTGGACTCCCGGATGAACACTAAGTA
CGACGAGAATGACAAGCTGATCCGGGAAGTGAAAGTGATCACCCTGAAGTCCAAGCTGGTGTCCGATTTC
CGGAAGGATTTCCAGTTTTACAAAGTGCGCGAGATCAACAACTACCACCACGCCCACGACGCCTACCTGA
ACGCCGTCGTGGGAACCGCCCTGATCAAAAAGTACCCTAAGCTGGAAAGCGAGTTCGTGTACGGCGACTA
CAAGGTGTACGACGTGCGGAAGATGATCGCCAAGAGCGAGCAGGAAATCGGCAAGGCTACCGCCAAGTAC
TTCTTCTACAGCAACATCATGAACTTTTTCAAGACCGAGATTACCCTGGCCAACGGCGAGATCCGGAAGC
GGCCTCTGATCGAGACAAACGGCGAAACCGGGGAGATCGTGTGGGATAAGGGCCGGGATTTTGCCACCGT
GCGGAAAGTGCTGAGCATGCCCCAAGTGAATATCGTGAAAAAGACCGAGGTGCAGACAGGCGGCTTCAGC
AAAGAGTCTATCCTGCCCAAGAGGAACAGCGATAAGCTGATCGCCAGAAAGAAGGACTGGGACCCTAAGA
AGTACGGCGGCTTCGACAGCCCCACCGTGGCCTATTCTGTGCTGGTGGTGGCCAAAGTGGAAAAGGGCAA
GTCCAAGAAACTGAAGAGTGTGAAAGAGCTGCTGGGGATCACCATCATGGAAAGAAGCAGCTTCGAGAAG
AATCCCATCGACTTTCTGGAAGCCAAGGGCTACAAAGAAGTGAAAAAGGACCTGATCATCAAGCTGCCTA
AGTACTCCCTGTTCGAGCTGGAAAACGGCCGGAAGAGAATGCTGGCCTCTGCCGGCGAACTGCAGAAGGG
AAACGAACTGGCCCTGCCCTCCAAATATGTGAACTTCCTGTACCTGGCCAGCCACTATGAGAAGCTGAAG
GGCTCCCCCGAGGATAATGAGCAGAAACAGCTGTTTGTGGAACAGCACAAGCACTACCTGGACGAGATCA
TCGAGCAGATCAGCGAGTTCTCCAAGAGAGTGATCCTGGCCGACGCTAATCTGGACAAAGTGCTGTCCGC
CTACAACAAGCACCGGGATAAGCCCATCAGAGAGCAGGCCGAGAATATCATCCACCTGTTTACCCTGACC
AATCTGGGAGCCCCTGCCGCCTTCAAGTACTTTGACACCACCATCGACCGGAAGAGGTACACCAGCACCA
AAGAGGTGCTGGACGCCACCCTGATCCACCAGAGCATCACCGGCCTGTACGAGACACGGATCGACCTGTC
TCAGCTGGGAGGCGACAAGCGACCTGCCGCCACAAAGAAGGCTGGACAGGCTAAGAAGAAGAAAGATTAC
AAAGACGATGACGATAAGGGATCCGGCGCAACAAACTTCTCTCTGCTGAAACAAGCCGGAGATGTCGAAG
AGAATCCTGGACCGACCGAGTACAAGCCCACGGTGCGCCTCGCCACCCGCGACGACGTCCCCAGGGCCGT
ACGCACCCTCGCCGCCGCGTTCGCCGACTACCCCGCCACGCGCCACACCGTCGATCCGGACCGCCACATC
GAGCGGGTCACCGAGCTGCAAGAACTCTTCCTCACGCGCGTCGGGCTCGACATCGGCAAGGTGTGGGTCG
CGGACGACGGCGCCGCGGTGGCGGTCTGGACCACGCCGGAGAGCGTCGAAGCGGGGGCGGTGTTCGCCGA
GATCGGCCCGCGCATGGCCGAGTTGAGCGGTTCCCGGCTGGCCGCGCAGCAACAGATGGAAGGCCTCCTG
GCGCCGCACCGGCCCAAGGAGCCCGCGTGGTTCCTGGCCACCGTCGGAGTCTCGCCCGACCACCAGGGCA
AGGGTCTGGGCAGCGCCGTCGTGCTCCCCGGAGTGGAGGCGGCCGAGCGCGCCGGGGTGCCCGCCTTCCT
GGAGACCTCCGCGCCCCGCAACCTCCCCTTCTACGAGCGGCTCGGCTTCACCGTCACCGCCGACGTCGAG
GTGCCCGAAGGACCGCGCACCTGGTGCATGACCCGCAAGCCCGGTGCCTGAACGCGTTAAGTCGACAATC
AACCTCTGGATTACAAAATTTGTGAAAGATTGACTGGTATTCTTAACTATGTTGCTCCTTTTACGCTATG
TGGATACGCTGCTTTAATGCCTTTGTATCATGCTATTGCTTCCCGTATGGCTTTCATTTTCTCCTCCTTG
TATAAATCCTGGTTGCTGTCTCTTTATGAGGAGTTGTGGCCCGTTGTCAGGCAACGTGGCGTGGTGTGCA
CTGTGTTTGCTGACGCAACCCCCACTGGTTGGGGCATTGCCACCACCTGTCAGCTCCTTTCCGGGACTTT
CGCTTTCCCCCTCCCTATTGCCACGGCGGAACTCATCGCCGCCTGCCTTGCCCGCTGCTGGACAGGGGCT
CGGCTGTTGGGCACTGACAATTCCGTGGTGTTGTCGGGGAAATCATCGTCCTTTCCTTGGCTGCTCGCCT
GTGTTGCCACCTGGATTCTGCGCGGGACGTCCTTCTGCTACGTCCCTTCGGCCCTCAATCCAGCGGACCT
TCCTTCCCGCGGCCTGCTGCCGGCTCTGCGGCCTCTTCCGCGTCTTCGCCTTCGCCCTCAGACGAGTCGG
ATCTCCCTTTGGGCCGCCTCCCCGCGTCGACTTTAAGACCAATGACTTACAAGGCAGCTGTAGATCTTAG
CCACTTTTTAAAAGAAAAGGGGGGACTGGAAGGGCTAATTCACTCCCAACGAAGACAAGATCTGCTTTTT
GCTTGTACTGGGTCTCTCTGGTTAGACCAGATCTGAGCCTGGGAGCTCTCTGGCTAACTAGGGAACCCAC
TGCTTAAGCCTCAATAAAGCTTGCCTTGAGTGCTTCAAGTAGTGTGTGCCCGTCTGTTGTGTGACTCTGG
TAACTAGAGATCCCTCAGACCCTTTTAGTCAGTGTGGAAAATCTCTAGCAGGGCCCGTTTAAACCCGCTG
ATCAGCCTCGACTGTGCCTTCTAGTTGCCAGCCATCTGTTGTTTGCCCCTCCCCCGTGCCTTCCTTGACC
CTGGAAGGTGCCACTCCCACTGTCCTTTCCTAATAAAATGAGGAAATTGCATCGCATTGTCTGAGTAGGT
GTCATTCTATTCTGGGGGGTGGGGTGGGGCAGGACAGCAAGGGGGAGGATTGGGAAGACAATAGCAGGCA
TGCTGGGGATGCGGTGGGCTCTATGGCTTCTGAGGCGGAAAGAACCAGCTGGGGCTCTAGGGGGTATCCC
C
[124 nt withheld, positions 8682-8805]
C
[91 nt withheld, positions 8807-8897]
A
[49 nt withheld, positions 8899-8947]
CCTTTGACGTTGGAGTCCACGTTCTTT
[37 nt withheld, positions 8975-9011]
ACCCTATCTCGGTCTATTCTTTTGATTTATAAGGGATTTTGCCGATTTCGGCCTATTGGTTAAAAAATGA
GCTGATTTAACAAAAATTTAACGCGAATTAATTCTGTGGAATGTGTGTCAGTTAGGGTGTGGAAAGTCCC
CAGGCTCCCCAGCAGGCAGAAGTATGCAAAGCATGCATCTCAATTAGTCAGCAACCAGGTGTGGAAAGTC
CCCAGGCTCCCCAGCAGGCAGAAGTATGCAAAGCATGCATCTCAATTAGTCAGCAACCATAGTCCCGCCC
CTAACTCCGCCCATCCCGCCCCTAACTCCGCCCAGTTCCGCCCATTCTCCGCCCCATGGCTGACTAATTT
TTTTTATTTATGCAGAGGCCGAGGCCGCCTCTGCCTCTGAGCTATTCCAGAAGTAGTGAGGAGGCTTTTT
TGGAGGCCTAGGCTTTTGCAAAAAGCTCCCGGGAGCTTGTATATCCATTTTCGGATCTGATCAGCACGTG
TTGACAATTAATCATCGGCATAGTATATCGGCATAGTATAATACGACAAGGTGAGGAACTAAACCATGGC
CAAGTTGACCAGTGCCGTTCCGGTGCTCACCGCGCGCGACGTCGCCGGAGCGGTCGAGTTCTGGACCGAC
CGGCTCGGGTTCTCCCGGGACTTCGTGGAGGACGACTTCGCCGGTGTGGTCCGGGACGACGTGACCCTGT
TCATCAGCGCGGTCCAGGACCAGGTGGTGCCGGACAACACCCTGGCCTGGGTGTGGGTGCGCGGCCTGGA
CGAGCTGTACGCCGAGTGGTCGGAGGTCGTGTCCACGAACTTCCGGGACGCCTCCGGGCCGGCCATGACC
GAGATCGGCGAGCAGCCGTGGGGGCGGGAGTTCGCCCTGCGCGACCCGGCCGGCAACTGCGTGCACTTCG
TGGCCGAGGAGCAGGACTGACACGTGCTACGAGATTTCGATTCCACCGCCGCCTTCTATGAAAGGTTGGG
CTTCGGAATCGTTTTCCGGGACGCCGGCTGGATGATCCTCCAGCGCGGGGATCTCATGCTGGAGTTCTTC
GCCCACCCCAACTTGTTTATTGCAGCTTATAATGGTTACAAATAAAGCAATAGCATCACAAATTTCACAA
ATAAAGCATTTTTTTCACTGCATTCTAGTTGTGGTTTGTCCAAACTCATCAATGTATCTTATCATGTCTG
TATACCGTCGACCTCTAGCTAGAGCTTGGCGTAATCATGGTCATAGCTGTTTCCTGTGTGAAATTGTTAT
CCGCTCACAATTCCACACAACATACGAGCCGGAAGCATAAAGTGTAAAGCCTGGGGTGCCTAATGAGTGA
GCTAACTCACATTAATTGCGTTGCGCTCACTGCCCGCTTTCCAGTCGGGAAACCTGTCGTGCCAGCTGCA
TTAATGAATCGGCCAACGCGCGGGGAGAGGCGGTTTGCGTATTGGGCGCTCTTCCGCTTCCTCGCTCACT
GACTCGCTGCGCTCGGTCGTTCGGCTGCGGCGAGCGGTATCAGCTCACTCAAAGGCGGTAATACGGTTAT
CCACAGAATCAGGGGATAACGCAGGAAAGAACATGTGAGCAAAAGGCCAGCAAAAGGCCAGGAACCGTAA
AAAGGCCGCGTTGCTGGCGTTTTTCCATAGGCTCCGCCCCCCTGACGAGCATCACAAAAATCGACGCTCA
AGTCAGAGGTGGCGAAACCCGACAGGACTATAAAGATACCAGGCGTTTCCCCCTGGAAGCTCCCTCGTGC
GCTCTCCTGTTCCGACCCTGCCGCTTACCGGATACCTGTCCGCCTTTCTCCCTTCGGGAAGCGTGGCGCT
TTCTCATAGCTCACGCTGTAGGTATCTCAGTTCGGTGTAGGTCGTTCGCTCCAAGCTGGGCTGTGTGCAC
GAACCCCCCGTTCAGCCCGACCGCTGCGCCTTATCCGGTAACTATCGTCTTGAGTCCAACCCGGTAAGAC
ACGACTTATCGCCACTGGCAGCAGCCACTGGTAACAGGATTAGCAGAGCGAGGTATGTAGGCGGTGCTAC
AGAGTTCTTGAAGTGGTGGCCTAACTACGGCTACACTAGAAGAACAGTATTTGGTATCTGCGCTCTGCTG
AAGCCAGTTACCTTCGGAAAAAGAGTTGGTAGCTCTTGATCCGGCAAACAAACCACCGCTGGTAGCGGTG
GTTTTTTTGTTTGCAAGCAGCAGATTACGCGCAGAAAAAAAGGATCTCAAGAAGATCCTTTGATCTTTTC
TACGGGGTCTGACGCTCAGTGGAACGAAAACTCACGTTAAGGGATTTTGGTCATGAGATTATCAAAAAGG
ATCTTCACCTAGATCCTTTTAAATTAAAAATGAAGTTTTAAATCAATCTAAAGTATATATGAGTAAACTT
GGTCTGACAGTTACCAATGCTTAATCAGTGAGGCACCTATCTCAGCGATCTGTCTATTTCGTTCATCCAT
AGTTGCCTGACTCCCCGTCGTGTAGATAACTACGATACGGGAGGGCTTACCATCTGGCCCCAGTGCTGCA
ATGATACCGCGAGACCCACGCTCACCGGCTCCAGATTTATCAGCAATAAACCAGCCAGCCGGAAGGGCCG
AGCGCAGAAGTGGTCCTGCAACTTTATCCGCCTCCATCCAGTCTATTAATTGTTGCCGGGAAGCTAGAGT
AAGTAGTTCGCCAGTTAATAGTTTGCGCAACGTTGTTGCCATTGCTACAGGCATCGTGGTGTCACGCTCG
TCGTTTGGTATGGCTTCATTCAGCTCCGGTTCCCAACGATCAAGGCGAGTTACATGATCCCCCATGTTGT
GCAAAAAAGCGGTTAGCTCCTTCGGTCCTCCGATCGTTGTCAGAAGTAAGTTGGCCGCAGTGTTATCACT
CATGGTTATGGCAGCACTGCATAATTCTCTTACTGTCATGCCATCCGTAAGATGCTTTTCTGTGACTGGT
GAGTACTCAACCAAGTCATTCTGAGAATAGTGTATGCGGCGACCGAGTTGCTCTTGCCCGGCGTCAATAC
GGGATAATACCGCGCCACATAGCAGAACTTTAAAAGTGCTCATCATTGGAAAACGTTCTTCGGGGCGAAA
ACTCTCAAGGATCTTACCGCTGTTGAGATCCAGTTCGATGTAACCCACTCGTGCACCCAACTGATCTTCA
GCATCTTTTACTTTCACCAGCGTTTCTGGGTGAGCAAAAACAGGAAGGCAAAATGCCGCAAAAAAGGGAA
TAAGGGCGACACGGAAATGTTGAATACTCATACTCTTCCTTTTTCAATATTATTGAAGCATTTATCAGGG
TTATTGTCTCATGAGCGGATACATATTTGAATGTATTTAGAAAAATAAACAAATAGGGGTTCCGCGCACA
TTTCCCCGAAAAGTGCCACCTGACGTCGACGGATCGGGAGATCTCCCGATCCCCTATGGTGCACTCTCAG
TACAATCTGCTCTGATGCCGCATAGTTAAGCCAGTATCTGCTCCCTGCTTGTGTGTTGGAGGTCGCTGAG
TAGTGCGCGAGCAAAATTTAAGCTACAACAAGGCAAGGCTTGACCGACAATTGCATGAAGAATCTGCTTA
GGGTTAGGCGTTTTGCGCTGCTTCGCGATGTACGGGCCAGATATACGCGTTGACATTGATTATTGACTAG
TTATTAATAGTAATCAATTACGGGGTCATTAGTTCATAGCCCATATATGGAGTTCCGCGTTACATAACTT
ACGGTAAATGGCCCGCCTGGCTGACCGCCCAACGACCCCCGCCCATTGACGTCAATAATGACGTATGTTC
CCATAGTAACGCCAATAGGGACTTTCCATTGACGTCAATGGGTGGAGTATTTACGGTAAACTGCCCACTT
GGCAGTACATCAAGTGTATCATATGCCAAGTACGCCCCCTATTGACGTCAATGACGGTAAATGGCCCGCC
TGGCATTATGCCCAGTACATGACCTTATGGGACTTTCCTACTTGGCAGTACATCTACGTATTAGTCATCG
CTATTACCATGG
